>Addgene plasmid #194199 | pGL3-pSMANTIS_1kb_1 KLF2mut 449,548 | addgene full sequence | sequence record 381923 | Addgene NGS Result
GGTACCCTATGTCTGACACATAGTAGAGCTTAATAAACATTTTCTATTATTGCTACGGTTGTTGTTACTG
TTAGCAACATTGAGGCTGAGTAAAATGAATTCTTTTTGGATAGAAAGATGGTCTCATGGTCAAGTGTTTT
TACCCAAATCTCAAGGAGATTCTAAATAGCAGCTAAGAACCAGGGGATACTTCTCTGGCCAAAAGTCTAC
TGAGACAAGGTCTTGGGGGCAGAGGCTAGGCCAGGTAGTTTGTGGTGCACATAGAATCACTGTACCTACC
CAGCATGAAGGTGTTGGCCCCCAAGGAGCTAACTGGAGGGTAGCATGCTGGAAGACACTACCAGTGTTAT
AGGAGGCAAAAAGAAATTATTTAGGTAGACATTTAGGGTAAAGTGAGTCCCCAGCAGAAAACTTTCCTTT
TAACAAAAAGCAGCTCAAAAATAGCTCCCTTTCTAATCATATATAGTTAAAAAAAATCACTTCTCTTCTA
ACAACAAGTAACCTGAAAGTTCAGGCTGTAAAATACAGATAAGACAGCTCAAGCACAGAAGAAGGATTAT
AAGTCTCCTGGGTAATTGCCAAACTTCACACTTATACAATGGGCCCCAGTAAAACAGTGGGTCTTAATAA
GCACATTCCTTTCCCTTTAGGTGCACTAAGATAGAGAAACTAAAAGCAGACTCATGGGGCGGATGCCTGC
AGCTGCAAGAAGATGTATGGGAACAGACACAGAAACTCTCCCTCCCAGATAAGCAAGACAAAGAAACACA
GACTAAGAGTCAGCCTATGTGGTCAGGGAATGGGATAAAAGCTGATAAAAAAAATTCTGCTCTATATAGA
TAGCACACTTGGTCGCAGCTAAACCATCAGGCCCTAAGAGGATAAGACATCCCCTCCTCATGAGGCCCCT
CCTCCCTAGACCATTTATAAAAACCCTGACATTTTTACTACTGCTTAGCAACCTGCTCGGGACCCCTCTC
TGTGACTGTGAGCTGTTCTGTTCTTTTGCCTAGCTAGCCCGGGCTCGAGATCTGCGATCTAAGTAAGCTT
GGCATTCCGGTACTGTTGGTAAAGCCACCATGGAAGACGCCAAAAACATAAAGAAAGGCCCGGCGCCATT
CTATCCGCTGGAAGATGGAACCGCTGGAGAGCAACTGCATAAGGCTATGAAGAGATACGCCCTGGTTCCT
GGAACAATTGCTTTTACAGATGCACATATCGAGGTGGACATCACTTACGCTGAGTACTTCGAAATGTCCG
TTCGGTTGGCAGAAGCTATGAAACGATATGGGCTGAATACAAATCACAGAATCGTCGTATGCAGTGAAAA
CTCTCTTCAATTCTTTATGCCGGTGTTGGGCGCGTTATTTATCGGAGTTGCAGTTGCGCCCGCGAACGAC
ATTTATAATGAACGTGAATTGCTCAACAGTATGGGCATTTCGCAGCCTACCGTGGTGTTCGTTTCCAAAA
AGGGGTTGCAAAAAATTTTGAACGTGCAAAAAAAGCTCCCAATCATCCAAAAAATTATTATCATGGATTC
TAAAACGGATTACCAGGGATTTCAGTCGATGTACACGTTCGTCACATCTCATCTACCTCCCGGTTTTAAT
GAATACGATTTTGTGCCAGAGTCCTTCGATAGGGACAAGACAATTGCACTGATCATGAACTCCTCTGGAT
CTACTGGTCTGCCTAAAGGTGTCGCTCTGCCTCATAGAACTGCCTGCGTGAGATTCTCGCATGCCAGAGA
TCCTATTTTTGGCAATCAAATCATTCCGGATACTGCGATTTTAAGTGTTGTTCCATTCCATCACGGTTTT
GGAATGTTTACTACACTCGGATATTTGATATGTGGATTTCGAGTCGTCTTAATGTATAGATTTGAAGAAG
AGCTGTTTCTGAGGAGCCTTCAGGATTACAAGATTCAAAGTGCGCTGCTGGTGCCAACCCTATTCTCCTT
CTTCGCCAAAAGCACTCTGATTGACAAATACGATTTATCTAATTTACACGAAATTGCTTCTGGTGGCGCT
CCCCTCTCTAAGGAAGTCGGGGAAGCGGTTGCCAAGAGGTTCCATCTGCCAGGTATCAGGCAAGGATATG
GGCTCACTGAGACTACATCAGCTATTCTGATTACACCCGAGGGGGATGATAAACCGGGCGCGGTCGGTAA
AGTTGTTCCATTTTTTGAAGCGAAGGTTGTGGATCTGGATACCGGGAAAACGCTGGGCGTTAATCAAAGA
GGCGAACTGTGTGTGAGAGGTCCTATGATTATGTCCGGTTATGTAAACAATCCGGAAGCGACCAACGCCT
TGATTGACAAGGATGGATGGCTACATTCTGGAGACATAGCTTACTGGGACGAAGACGAACACTTCTTCAT
CGTTGACCGCCTGAAGTCTCTGATTAAGTACAAAGGCTATCAGGTGGCTCCCGCTGAATTGGAATCCATC
TTGCTCCAACACCCCAACATCTTCGACGCAGGTGTCGCAGGTCTTCCCGACGATGACGCCGGTGAACTTC
CCGCCGCCGTTGTTGTTTTGGAGCACGGAAAGACGATGACGGAAAAAGAGATCGTGGATTACGTCGCCAG
TCAAGTAACAACCGCGAAAAAGTTGCGCGGAGGAGTTGTGTTTGTGGACGAAGTACCGAAAGGTCTTACC
GGAAAACTCGACGCAAGAAAAATCAGAGAGATCCTCATAAAGGCCAAGAAGGGCGGAAAGATCGCCGTGT
AATTCTAGAGTCGGGGCGGCCGGCCGCTTCGAGCAGACATGATAAGATACATTGATGAGTTTGGACAAAC
CACAACTAGAATGCAGTGAAAAAAATGCTTTATTTGTGAAATTTGTGATGCTATTGCTTTATTTGTAACC
ATTATAAGCTGCAATAAACAAGTTAACAACAACAATTGCATTCATTTTATGTTTCAGGTTCAGGGGGAGG
TGTGGGAGGTTTTTTAAAGCAAGTAAAACCTCTACAAATGTGGTAAAATCGATAAGGATCCGTCGACCGA
TGCCCTTGAGAGCCTTCAACCCAGTCAGCTCCTTCCGGTGGGCGCGGGGCATGACTATCGTCGCCGCACT
TATGACTGTCTTCTTTATCATGCAACTCGTAGGACAGGTGCCGGCAGCGCTCTTCCGCTTCCTCGCTCAC
TGACTCGCTGCGCTCGGTCGTTCGGCTGCGGCGAGCGGTATCAGCTCACTCAAAGGCGGTAATACGGTTA
TCCACAGAATCAGGGGATAACGCAGGAAAGAACATGTGAGCAAAAGGCCAGCAAAAGGCCAGGAACCGTA
AAAAGGCCGCGTTGCTGGCGTTTTTCCATAGGCTCCGCCCCCCTGACGAGCATCACAAAAATCGACGCTC
AAGTCAGAGGTGGCGAAACCCGACAGGACTATAAAGATACCAGGCGTTTCCCCCTGGAAGCTCCCTCGTG
CGCTCTCCTGTTCCGACCCTGCCGCTTACCGGATACCTGTCCGCCTTTCTCCCTTCGGGAAGCGTGGCGC
TTTCTCATAGCTCACGCTGTAGGTATCTCAGTTCGGTGTAGGTCGTTCGCTCCAAGCTGGGCTGTGTGCA
CGAACCCCCCGTTCAGCCCGACCGCTGCGCCTTATCCGGTAACTATCGTCTTGAGTCCAACCCGGTAAGA
CACGACTTATCGCCACTGGCAGCAGCCACTGGTAACAGGATTAGCAGAGCGAGGTATGTAGGCGGTGCTA
CAGAGTTCTTGAAGTGGTGGCCTAACTACGGCTACACTAGAAGAACAGTATTTGGTATCTGCGCTCTGCT
GAAGCCAGTTACCTTCGGAAAAAGAGTTGGTAGCTCTTGATCCGGCAAACAAACCACCGCTGGTAGCGGT
GGTTTTTTTGTTTGCAAGCAGCAGATTACGCGCAGAAAAAAAGGATCTCAAGAAGATCCTTTGATCTTTT
CTACGGGGTCTGACGCTCAGTGGAACGAAAACTCACGTTAAGGGATTTTGGTCATGAGATTATCAAAAAG
GATCTTCACCTAGATCCTTTTAAATTAAAAATGAAGTTTTAAATCAATCTAAAGTATATATGAGTAAACT
TGGTCTGACAGTTACCAATGCTTAATCAGTGAGGCACCTATCTCAGCGATCTGTCTATTTCGTTCATCCA
TAGTTGCCTGACTCCCCGTCGTGTAGATAACTACGATACGGGAGGGCTTACCATCTGGCCCCAGTGCTGC
AATGATACCGCGAGACCCACGCTCACCGGCTCCAGATTTATCAGCAATAAACCAGCCAGCCGGAAGGGCC
GAGCGCAGAAGTGGTCCTGCAACTTTATCCGCCTCCATCCAGTCTATTAATTGTTGCCGGGAAGCTAGAG
TAAGTAGTTCGCCAGTTAATAGTTTGCGCAACGTTGTTGCCATTGCTACAGGCATCGTGGTGTCACGCTC
GTCGTTTGGTATGGCTTCATTCAGCTCCGGTTCCCAACGATCAAGGCGAGTTACATGATCCCCCATGTTG
TGCAAAAAAGCGGTTAGCTCCTTCGGTCCTCCGATCGTTGTCAGAAGTAAGTTGGCCGCAGTGTTATCAC
TCATGGTTATGGCAGCACTGCATAATTCTCTTACTGTCATGCCATCCGTAAGATGCTTTTCTGTGACTGG
TGAGTACTCAACCAAGTCATTCTGAGAATAGTGTATGCGGCGACCGAGTTGCTCTTGCCCGGCGTCAATA
CGGGATAATACCGCGCCACATAGCAGAACTTTAAAAGTGCTCATCATTGGAAAACGTTCTTCGGGGCGAA
AACTCTCAAGGATCTTACCGCTGTTGAGATCCAGTTCGATGTAACCCACTCGTGCACCCAACTGATCTTC
AGCATCTTTTACTTTCACCAGCGTTTCTGGGTGAGCAAAAACAGGAAGGCAAAATGCCGCAAAAAAGGGA
ATAAGGGCGACACGGAAATGTTGAATACTCATACTCTTCCTTTTTCAATATTATTGAAGCATTTATCAGG
GTTATTGTCTCATGAGCGGATACATATTTGAATGTATTTAGAAAAATAAACAAATAGGGGTTCCGCGCAC
ATTTCCCCGAAAAGTGCCACCTG
[124 nt withheld, positions 5064-5187]
C
[91 nt withheld, positions 5189-5279]
A
[49 nt withheld, positions 5281-5329]
CCTTTGACGTTGGAGTCCACGTTCTTT
[37 nt withheld, positions 5357-5393]
ACCCTATCTCGGTCTATTCTTTTGATTTATAAGGGATTTTGCCGATTTCGGCCTATTGGTTAAAAAATGA
GCTGATTTAACAAAAATTTAACGCGAATTTTAACAAAATATTAACGCTTACAATTTGCCATTCGCCATTC
AGGCTGCGCAACTGTTGGGAAGGGCGATCGGTGCGGGCCTCTTCGCTATTACGCCAGCCCAAGCTACCAT
GATAAGTAAGTAATATTAAGGTACGGGAGGTACTTGGAGCGGCCGCAATAAAATATCTTTATTTTCATTA
CATCTGTGTGTTGGTTTTTTGTGTGAATCGATAGTACTAACATACGCTCTCCATCAAAACAAAACGAAAC
AAAACAAACTAGCAAAATAGGCTGTCCCCAGTGCAAGTGCAGGTGCCAGAACATTTCTCTATCGATA
Features (pLannotate 1.2.2; 11 found; start..end, strand, type, name):
   1080..2732    +  CDS            luciferase: firefly luciferase; luc+; enhanced luc+ version of the luciferase gene
   2773..2894    -  polyA_signal   SV40 poly(A) signal: SV40 polyadenylation signal
   2917..2985    -  CDS            large T antigen (fragment): large T antigen from SV40 (simian virus 40)
   3001..3133    +  CDS            TcR (fragment): tetracycline efflux protein; tet; confers resistance to tetracycline
   3313..3901    -  rep_origin     ori: high-copy-number ColE1/pMB1/pBR322/pUC origin of replication
   4072..4932    -  CDS            AmpR: β-lactamase; bla; confers resistance to ampicillin, carbenicillin, and related antibiotics
   4933..5037    -  promoter       AmpR promoter: bla
   5064..5492    +  rep_origin     f1 ori (sequence partly withheld): f1 bacteriophage origin of replication; arrow indicates direction of (+) strand synthesis
   5524..5591    -  CDS            lacZα (fragment): LacZα fragment of β-galactosidase; lacZ fragment
   5650..5698    +  polyA_signal   poly(A) signal: synthetic polyadenylation signal
   5712..5803    +  misc_feature   pause site: RNA polymerase II transcriptional pause signal from the human α2 globin gene
