[The description below was written by a language model from this plasmid's Addgene catalogue record and pLannotate feature annotations shown in this document.]
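Description:
pGL3-pSMANTIS_1kb_1 KLF2mut 449,548 is a firefly luciferase reporter plasmid built on the pGL3 backbone, designed to measure the transcriptional activity of a mutated human promoter fragment after transfection into mammalian cells. It is propagated in E. coli as a high-copy plasmid through a ColE1/pUC-type origin and selected with ampicillin via the β-lactamase gene and its native bla promoter. An f1 origin is also present, which allows single-stranded DNA production. Short annotated fragments of lacZα, a tetracycline resistance gene and SV40 large T antigen are non-functional backbone remnants rather than working parts.

The insert is roughly 1 kb of the promoter of SMANTIS (also known as MANTIS, AK125871 or ANXA4-AS), a human long non-coding RNA gene, carrying mutations in two KLF binding sites at positions 449 and 548. The feature table does not annotate the promoter itself, but the unannotated region of about 1 kb directly upstream of the luc+ coding sequence is consistent with its placement there, where it would drive the enhanced firefly luciferase gene. Transcripts are terminated by the SV40 polyadenylation signal downstream of luciferase. Upstream of the insert, a synthetic poly(A) signal and an RNA polymerase II transcriptional pause site from the human α2 globin gene limit read-through from the backbone, so that the luciferase signal reflects the cloned promoter.

The plasmid name and mutation suggest use in comparison with a wild-type promoter reporter, to test whether these two sites contribute to KLF-dependent (by the name, KLF2) activation of SMANTIS transcription. The restriction sites used for cloning are not recorded.
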