Addgene plasmid #194199: pGL3-pSMANTIS_1kb_1 KLF2mut 449,548
Purpose: Includes the promoter (1kb) of SMTS with 2 mutated KLF binding sites (position 449,548)
Depositing lab: Ralf Brandes & Matthias Leisegang. Depositing organization: Goethe-Universitaet Frankfurt am Main.
Backbone
  Vector backbone: pGL3
  Vector type: Luciferase
Growth in bacteria
  Bacterial resistance: Ampicillin, 100 μg/mL
  Growth temperature: 37°C
  Growth strain: DH5alpha
  Copy number: High Copy
Gene/Insert
  Gene/Insert name: SMANTIS promoter (1kb) (alt names: MANTIS promoter (1kb); AK125871 promoter (1kb))
  Species: H. sapiens (human)
  Mutation: 2 mutated KLF binding sites (position 449,548)
  Entrez Gene: SMANTIS (a.k.a. ANXA4-AS, n342419)
  Promoter: SMANTIS promoter (1kb), mutated
  Cloning method: Restriction Enzyme; 5′ cloning site Unknown (unknown if destroyed)
Terms and licenses: Academic/Nonprofit Terms; Industry Terms: Not Available to Industry
How to cite: pGL3-pSMANTIS_1kb_1 KLF2mut 449,548 was a gift from Ralf Brandes & Matthias Leisegang (Addgene plasmid # 194199 ; http://n2t.net/addgene:194199 ; RRID:Addgene_194199)
